Addgene plasmid #130677: pLenti-CMV-SMCHD1-Exon1-46.47A-48-3xFLAG
Purpose: Expresses human SMCHD1 Exon1-46.47A-48 with a C-terminal 3xFLAG tag
Depositing lab: Stephen Tapscott. Depositing organization: Fred Hutchinson Cancer Center. Publication: Identification of SMCHD1 domains for nuclear localization, homo-dimerization, and protein cleavage. Hiramuki Y, Tapscott SJ. Skelet Muscle. 2018 Aug 2;8(1):24. doi: 10.1186/s13395-018-0172-z. PubMed 30071896.
Backbone
  Vector backbone: pLenti
  Backbone size w/o insert (bp): 7866
  Vector type: Mammalian Expression
  Selectable markers: Puromycin
Growth in bacteria
  Bacterial resistance: Ampicillin, 100 μg/mL
  Growth temperature: 37°C
  Growth strain: NEB Stable
  Copy number: High Copy
Gene/Insert
  Gene/Insert name: SMCHD1 Exon1-46.47A-48
  Species: H. sapiens (human)
  Insert size (bp): 5988
  Mutation: M1961_E1992del
  Entrez Gene: SMCHD1 (a.k.a. BAMS, FSHD2)
  Promoter: CMV
  Tag / fusion protein: 3xFLAG (C terminal on insert)
  Cloning method: Restriction Enzyme; 5′ cloning site Unknown (unknown if destroyed); 3′ cloning site Unknown (unknown if destroyed)
Terms and licenses: Academic/Nonprofit Terms; Industry Terms: Not Available to Industry
How to cite: pLenti-CMV-SMCHD1-Exon1-46.47A-48-3xFLAG was a gift from Stephen Tapscott (Addgene plasmid # 130677 ; http://n2t.net/addgene:130677 ; RRID:Addgene_130677)
