[The description below was written by a language model from this plasmid's Addgene catalogue record and pLannotate feature annotations shown in this document.]
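Description:
pLenti-CMV-SMCHD1-Exon1-46.47A-48-3xFLAG is a lentiviral transfer plasmid for mammalian expression of a human SMCHD1 variant, built on a pLenti backbone and totalling about 13.9 kb. It is propagated in E. coli through a high-copy ColE1/pUC-type origin with ampicillin resistance, and the record lists a recombination-tolerant strain, which is usual for plasmids carrying repeated LTR sequences. An f1 origin, an SV40 origin and residual lac, T7 and T3 elements from the parental cloning vector are also annotated.

The viral portion has a third-generation layout. An RSV promoter fused to a truncated HIV-1 5' LTR drives genomic RNA production in packaging cells, followed by the Ψ packaging signal with a gag fragment, the Rev response element for Rev-dependent nuclear export, and the cPPT/CTS, which aids nuclear import of the reverse-transcribed genome. The CMV enhancer and promoter then drive the roughly 6 kb SMCHD1 coding sequence, fused in frame to a C-terminal 3xFLAG epitope for detection or immunoprecipitation. A WPRE downstream enhances transcript stability and expression. A separate mouse PGK promoter drives puromycin N-acetyltransferase, allowing selection of transduced or transfected cells. The cassette ends at a second truncated LTR annotation, occupying the 3' LTR position, followed by an SV40 polyadenylation signal.

The insert is described as exons 1–46, 47A and 48, with residues M1961 to E1992 deleted relative to the full-length protein, so it alters the C-terminal region. The associated publication concerns mapping of SMCHD1 domains for nuclear localization, homodimerization and protein cleavage, and this construct fits into that series of tagged variants. The cloning sites used are not recorded.
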