Features (pLannotate 1.2.2; 29 found; start..end, strand, type, name):
     19..135     +  misc_feature   cPPT/CTS: central polypurine tract and central termination sequence of HIV-1
    158..461     +  enhancer       CMV enhancer: human cytomegalovirus immediate early enhancer
    462..665     +  promoter       CMV promoter: human cytomegalovirus (CMV) immediate early promoter
    748..6666    +  CDS            SMCHD1: SMHD1_HUMAN - Also known as KIAA0650 From Homo sapiens (Human).
   6667..6732    +  CDS            3xFLAG: three tandem FLAG® epitope tags, followed by an enterokinase cleavage site
   6742..7330    +  misc_feature   WPRE: woodchuck hepatitis virus posttranscriptional regulatory element
   7344..7843    +  promoter       PGK promoter: mouse phosphoglycerate kinase 1 promoter
   7864..8463    +  CDS            PuroR: puromycin N-acetyltransferase; pac from Streptomyces alboniger; confers resistance to puromycin
   8531..8668    +  CDS            nef (fragment): NEF_HV1LA - Experimental evidence at protein level: Swiss-Prot protein existence level 1. Extracellular Nef protein targets CD4(+) T-lymphocytes for apoptosis by interacting with CXCR4 surface receptors. From Human immunodeficiency virus type 1 group M subtype B (isolate Lai) (HIV-1).
   8654..8834    +  LTR            5' LTR (truncated): truncated 5' long terminal repeat (LTR) from HIV-1
   8906..9027    +  polyA_signal   SV40 poly(A) signal: SV40 polyadenylation signal
   9067..9202    +  rep_origin     SV40 ori: SV40 origin of replication
   9223..9241    -  promoter       T7 promoter: promoter for bacteriophage T7 RNA polymerase
   9249..9404    +  CDS            lacZα (fragment): LacZα fragment of β-galactosidase; lacZ fragment
   9409..9837    +  rep_origin     f1 ori (sequence partly withheld): f1 bacteriophage origin of replication; arrow indicates direction of (+) strand synthesis
   9890..9994    +  promoter       AmpR promoter: bla
   9995..10855   +  CDS            AmpR: β-lactamase; bla; confers resistance to ampicillin, carbenicillin, and related antibiotics
  11026..11614   +  rep_origin     ori: high-copy-number ColE1/pMB1/pBR322/pUC origin of replication
  11797..11889   +  CDS            lacI (fragment): lac repressor; lacI; The lac repressor binds to the lac operator to inhibit transcription in E. coli. This inhibition can be relieved by adding lactose or isopropyl-β-D-thiogalactopyranoside (IPTG).
  11902..11923   +  protein_bind   CAP binding site: CAP binding activates transcription in the presence of cAMP. E. coli catabolite activator protein
  11938..11968   +  promoter       lac promoter: promoter for the E. coli lac operon
  11972..11994   +  protein_bind   lac operator (fragment): The lac repressor binds to the lac operator to inhibit transcription in E. coli. This inhibition can be relieved by adding lactose or isopropyl-β-D-thiogalactopyranoside (IPTG). lac repressor encoded by lacI
  12037..12055   +  promoter       T3 promoter: promoter for bacteriophage T3 RNA polymerase
  12083..12309   +  promoter       RSV promoter: Rous sarcoma virus enhancer/promoter
  12310..12490   +  LTR            5' LTR (truncated): truncated 5' long terminal repeat (LTR) from HIV-1
  12537..12662   +  misc_feature   HIV-1 Ψ: packaging signal of human immunodeficiency virus type 1
  12646..13009   +  CDS            HIV-1 gag (fragment): gag protein from human immunodeficiency virus 1; gag
  13155..13388   +  misc_feature   RRE: The Rev response element (RRE) of HIV-1 allows for Rev-dependent mRNA export from the nucleus to the cytoplasm.
  13765..13865   +  CDS            Rev (fragment): human immunodeficiency virus 1 (HIV-1) Rev protein; rev; enhances nuclear export of unspliced and incompletely spliced viral mRNAs
>Addgene plasmid #130677 | pLenti-CMV-SMCHD1-Exon1-46.47A-48-3xFLAG | addgene full sequence | sequence record 300565 | Addgene NGS Result
TCGACGGTATCGGTTAACTTTTAAAAGAAAAGGGGGGATTGGGGGGTACAGTGCAGGGGAAAGAATAGTA
GACATAATAGCAACAGACATACAAACTAAAGAATTACAAAAACAAATTACAAAATTCAAAATTTTATCGA
TAAGCTTGGGAGTTCCGCGTTACATAACTTACGGTAAATGGCCCGCCTGGCTGACCGCCCAACGACCCCC
GCCCATTGACGTCAATAATGACGTATGTTCCCATAGTAACGCCAATAGGGACTTTCCATTGACGTCAATG
GGTGGAGTATTTACGGTAAACTGCCCACTTGGCAGTACATCAAGTGTATCATATGCCAAGTACGCCCCCT
ATTGACGTCAATGACGGTAAATGGCCCGCCTGGCATTATGCCCAGTACATGACCTTATGGGACTTTCCTA
CTTGGCAGTACATCTACGTATTAGTCATCGCTATTACCATGGTGATGCGGTTTTGGCAGTACATCAATGG
GCGTGGATAGCGGTTTGACTCACGGGGATTTCCAAGTCTCCACCCCATTGACGTCAATGGGAGTTTGTTT
TGGCACCAAAATCAACGGGACTTTCCAAAATGTCGTAACAACTCCGCCCCATTGACGCAAATGGGCGGTA
GGCGTGTACGGTGGGAGGTCTATATAAGCAGAGCTCGTTTAGTGAACCGTCAGATCGCCTGGAGACGCCA
TCCACGCTGTTTTGACCTCCATAGAAGACACCGACTCTAGAGGATCCATGGCAGCGGCGGACGGCGGCGG
GCCTGGTGGGGCCTCTGTGGGGACTGAGGAGGATGGCGGAGGCGTCGGCCACAGGACGGTGTACTTGTTT
GATCGGCGCGAAAAGGAGTCCGAGCTCGGGGACCGGCCTCTGCAGGTCGGGGAGCGCTCGGACTACGCGG
GATTTCGCGCGTGTGTGTGTCAGACACTTGGCATTTCACCTGAAGAAAAATTTGTTATTACAACAACAAG
TAGGAAAGAAATTACCTGTGATAATTTTGATGAAACTGTTAAAGATGGAGTCACCTTATACCTGCTACAG
TCGGTCAATCAGTTACTACTGACAGCTACGAAAGAACGAATTGACTTCTTACCTCACTATGACACACTGG
TTAAAAGTGGCATGTATGAATATTATGCCAGTGAAGGACAAAATCCTTTGCCATTTGCTCTTGCGGAATT
AATTGACAATTCATTGTCTGCTACTTCTCGTAACATTGGGGTTAGAAGAATACAGATCAAATTGCTTTTT
GATGAAACACAAGGAAAACCTGCTGTTGCAGTGATAGATAATGGAAGAGGAATGACCTCTAAACAGCTTA
ACAACTGGGCCGTGTATAGGTTGTCAAAATTCACAAGGCAAGGTGACTTTGAAAGTGATCATTCAGGATA
TGTTCGTCCAGTACCAGTGCCACGCAGTTTAAATAGTGATATTTCCTATTTTGGTGTTGGGGGCAAGCAA
GCTGTCTTCTTTGTTGGACAATCAGCCAGAATGATAAGCAAACCTGCAGATTCCCAAGATGTTCACGAGC
TTGTGCTTTCTAAAGAAGATTTTGAGAAGAAGGAGAAAAATAAAGAGGCAATATATAGTGGATATATTAG
AAACAGAAAGCCCTCTGATTCTGTTCACATTACAAATGATGATGAAAGATTTCTACATCATCTTATCATA
GAGGAGAAGGAAAAAGATAGCTTTACTGCTGTGGTTATCACAGGGGTACAACCAGAACACATACAGTACT
TGAAAAATTATTTCCACCTTTGGACACGACAGTTAGCGCATATTTATCACTACTATATTCATGGCCCAAA
AGGAAATGAAATACGAACATCAAAAGAAGTTGAACCTTTCAACAATATTGATATTGAAATTTCTATGTTT
GAAAAAGGGAAGGTACCTAAGATTGTCAACCTAAGGGAAATACAAGACGACATGCAGACGTTGTATGTAA
ACACAGCAGCTGATAGTTTTGAATTCAAAGCTCATGTTGAAGGAGATGGTGTAGTGGAAGGGATTATCCG
TTATCATCCATTCTTATATGATAGAGAAACTTACCCTGATGATCCATGCTTTCCATCAAAATTAAAAGAT
GAAGATGATGAAGATGATTGTTTCATACTTGAGAAAGCAGCTAGAGGGAAAAGGCCTATTTTTGAATGTT
TTTGGAATGGACGATTAATACCATATACATCAGTTGAAGACTTTGACTGGTGTACTCCTCCTAAGAAGAG
AGGGCTTGCACCAATTGAATGCTACAATAGGATATCTGGTGCATTATTCACTAATGACAAATTCCAGGTC
AGCACAAATAAATTGACGTTTATGGATCTTGAGCTAAAATTGAAAGATAAGAACACCCTTTTTACAAGGA
TTTTAAATGGACAGGAACAGCGAATGAAAATTGACAGAGAATTTGCTTTGTGGCTGAAGGACTGTCATGA
GAAGTATGATAAACAAATAAAATTTACACTTTTTAAGGGAGTAATTACACGTCCTGATCTTCCTTCTAAA
AAGCAAGGTCCCTGGGCAACATATGCAGCAATAGAATGGGATGGAAAGATATACAAAGCAGGACAGCTGG
TCAAGACAATCAAGACACTTCCCCTCTTTTATGGAAGCATAGTAAGATTTTTTCTTTATGGCGATCATGA
TGGAGAAGTATATGCTACAGGAGGAGAGGTTCAAATTGCAATGGAACCTCAGGCACTATATGATGAAGTA
AGAACTGTGCCAATTGCAAAGCTGGATAGGACAGTTGCTGAGAAAGCTGTTAAAAAATATGTAGAAGATG
AAATGGCAAGGCTCCCTGATAGATTGTCAGTAACTTGGCCTGAAGGAGATGAATTATTGCCTAATGAGGT
TAGGCCTGCTGGAACCCCTATTGGTGCGTTAAGAATTGAAATACTGAATAAAAAAGGGGAAGCAATGCAA
AAGCTTCCAGGAACAAGCCATGGAGGGTCAAAGAAACTCCTGGTTGAGCTCAAAGTTATTTTACATTCTT
CAAGTGGAAATAAAGAGATTATTTCGCATATTAGTCAACATGGAGGAAAATGGCCTTACTGGTTTAAAAA
AATGGAAAATATTCAGAAGTTGGGGAATTATACCTTGAAATTACAAGTTGTGTTGAATGAAAGTAATGCA
GACACTTATGCAGGAAGACCACTACCATCTAAAGCAATTAAGTTTTCTGTTAAAGAGGGTAAGCCAGAGA
AATTTTCATTTGGTCTTCTGGATCTTCCTTTTCGTGTTGGAGTTCCATTTAATATCCCTCTGGAGTTTCA
GGATGAATTTGGTCATACCAGTCAACTAGTAACTGATATTCAGCCAGTTCTTGAAGCAAGTGGTTTATCT
TTACATTATGAAGAAATAACCAAAGGACCAAATTGTGTAATTCGAGGTGTTACAGCCAAGGGCCCTGTAA
ACTCTTGTCAAGGCAAGAATTATAATCTGAAGGTTACTCTGCCTGGCTTAAAAGAAGACTCACAGATTTT
GAAAATTAGATTACTACCTGGTCACCCTCGTCGACTGAAAGTGAAACCTGATTCTGAAATTTTAGTTATA
GAAAATGGAACAGCTTTCCCATTTCAGGTGGAAGTTTTAGATGAATCAGACAACATAACAGCACAACCAA
AATTGATTGTTCATTGTAAGTTTTCAGGTGCTCCAAACCTTCCAGTCTATGTTGTAGATTGCAGTAGTTC
TGGAACCAGTATTTTAACAGGATCTGCAATTCAAGTTCAGAATATTAAAAAAGACCAGACGCTTAAAGCA
AGAATTGAAATACCTAGTTGTAAAGATGTGGCACCTGTGGAGAAGACTATTAAGTTGCTTCCCAGTAGCC
ATGTTGCAAGACTACAAATATTCAGTGTAGAAGGACAAAAGGCAATTCAGATCAAACATCAGGATGAGGT
TAATTGGATAGCGGGTGATATTATGCATAATCTTATTTTTCAAATGTATGATGAAGGAGAAAGAGAAATC
AATATAACATCAGCTTTAGCAGAAAAAATTAAAGTTAATTGGACTCCTGAGATTAACAAAGAACACTTGC
TACAGGGTCTGCTTCCTGATGTGCAAGTACCAACATCTGTAAAAGATATGCGCTATTGCCAGGTTTCATT
CCAAGATGATCATGTGTCTTTGGAAAGTGCGTTTACAGTAAGACCACTTCCTGATGAACCTAAACATTTA
AAATGTGAAATGAAAGGAGGAAAAACAGTACAGATGGGCCAAGAGCTTCAAGGAGAAGTAGTTATAATAA
TTACAGATCAGTACGGAAATCAGATTCAAGCATTTTCACCAAGTTCTTTATCTTCTTTGTCAATTGCTGG
GGTTGGACTTGATAGCTCAAATTTGAAAACAACCTTTCAGGAAAACACACAGAGTATAAGTGTAAGAGGC
ATCAAATTTATTCCAGGTCCTCCTGGAAATAAGGATCTTTGTTTTACTTGGCGTGAGTTTTCTGACTTTA
TTCGAGTGCAACTAATTTCTGGACCTCCTGCTAAACTTCTCCTTATAGACTGGCCAGAACTAAAGGAGTC
CATTCCAGTGATTAATGGAAGAGATTTACAGAACCCTATTATTGTTCAACTTTGTGATCAGTGGGATAAT
CCAGCACCGGTACAACATGTTAAAATAAGTCTTACAAAAGCTAGCAATTTAAAGCTCATGCCTTCAAACC
AACAGCATAAAACAGATGAGAAAGGCAGGGCTAATTTGGGAGTATTCAGTGTTTTTGCCCCTAGGGGAGA
GCATACTCTTCAGGTTAAAGCCATCTATAACAAAAGTATCATAGAAGGACCTATAATTAAGTTAATGATT
CTTCCAGACCCAGAAAAACCCGTTCGTCTCAATGTTAAATATGACAAAGATGCATCCTTCTTAGCAGGGG
GTCTTTTCACTGATTTTATGATTAGTGTTATTTCTGAAGATGACAGTATCATTAAAAACATTAATCCAGC
ACGTATTTCCATGAAAATGTGGAAGCTGTCTACCAGTGGGAACCGACCCCCAGCAAATGCAGAAACATTT
AGTTGTAATAAAATAAAAGATAATGACAAAGAAGATGGCTGCTTCTATTTCAGGGATAAAGTAATTCCTA
ATAAAGTGGGGACATATTGTATCCAGTTTGGTTTTATGATGGATAAAACAAATATTCTCAACAGTGAACA
GGTTATAGTTGAAGTCCTGCCTAATCAACCTGTGAAGTTAGTACCTAAAATTAAACCACCTACACCAGCT
GTTTCAAATGTTCGCTCAGTTGCCAGTAGGACCTTGGTCAGAGATCTACATCTTAGTATCACGGATGACT
ACGACAACCATACTGGAATTGATTTGGTTGGCACTATAATAGCCACCATTAAAGGCTCTAATGAGGAAGA
TACTGATACCCCACTTTTTATTGGGAAAGTTAGAACACTTGAATTCCCCTTCGTGAATGGTTCGGCTGAA
ATCATGAGTCTGGTGCTGGCAGAAAGTAGTCCTGGAAGGGATAGTACTGAATATTTTATTGTATTTGAGC
CCCGGCTACCACTTTTATCAAGAACCTTAGAACCATATATCCTACCGTTCATGTTTTACAATGATGTTAA
GAAGCAGCAACAAATGGCAGCACTTACAAAAGAAAAGGACCAATTATCTCAGTCTATTGTTATGTATAAA
AGTTTATTTGAAGCCAGCCAACAGCTTCTTAATGAAATGAAATGTCAAGTTGAAGAAGCAAGATTAAAAG
AGGCCCAATTGCGAAATGAACTAAAAATACATAATATTGACATTCCTACAACACAACAGGTGCCACACAT
TGAAGCACTTCTGAAAAGAAAGCTATCAGAACAAGAAGAACTGAAGAAAAAACCTAGAAGATCGTGTACT
CTTCCAAACTATACTAAAGGCAGTGGAGATGTTTTGGGAAAGATTGCACATCTAGCACAAATTGAAGATG
ATAGAGCTGCGATGGTTATTTCTTGGCATCTGGCAAGTGACATGGACTGTGTAGTCACCCTAACCACTGA
CGCTGCACGTCGTATCTATGATGAAACCCAAGGTCGTCAGCAGGTGTTGCCCCTTGATTCTATTTACAAG
AAGACTCTTCCAGATTGGAAAAGATCTCTACCTCATTTCCGAAATGGAAAATTGTATTTTAAACCCATTG
GAGATCCAGTCTTTGCTCGAGACTTGTTAACATTTCCAGATAATGTAGAACATTGTGAAACAGTATTTGG
TATGCTGTTAGGAGACACCATTATTTTGGATAATCTGGATGCGGCCAATCATTATAGAAAAGAGGTTGTT
AAAATTACACACTGTCCTACACTGCTGACCAGAGATGGAGATCGAATTCGAAGTAATGGAAAGTTTGGGG
GCCTTCAGAATAAAGCTCCTCCAATGGATAAACTTCGGGGAATGGTATTTGGAGCTCCAGTTCCAAAACA
GTGTCTGATCTTAGGGGAACAAATAGATCTTCTTCAGCAGTATCGTTCTGCTGTGTGCAAACTAGACAGT
GTGAATAAGGATCTTAACAGTCAATTAGAGTACCTTCGCACTCCGGATATGAGGAAGAAAAAGCAAGAAC
TTGATGAACATGAGAAAAATCTCAAACTAATAGAGGAAAAACTAGGTGCTACAAGACAAAATAGGATTAT
AACCAAAACAGATGTAGACTACAAAGACCATGACGGTGATTATAAAGATCATGACATCGATTACAAGGAT
GACGATGACAAGTGAGTCGACAATCAACCTCTGGATTACAAAATTTGTGAAAGATTGACTGGTATTCTTA
ACTATGTTGCTCCTTTTACGCTATGTGGATACGCTGCTTTAATGCCTTTGTATCATGCTATTGCTTCCCG
TATGGCTTTCATTTTCTCCTCCTTGTATAAATCCTGGTTGCTGTCTCTTTATGAGGAGTTGTGGCCCGTT
GTCAGGCAACGTGGCGTGGTGTGCACTGTGTTTGCTGACGCAACCCCCACTGGTTGGGGCATTGCCACCA
CCTGTCAGCTCCTTTCCGGGACTTTCGCTTTCCCCCTCCCTATTGCCACGGCGGAACTCATCGCCGCCTG
CCTTGCCCGCTGCTGGACAGGGGCTCGGCTGTTGGGCACTGACAATTCCGTGGTGTTGTCGGGGAAGCTG
ACGTCCTTTCCATGGCTGCTCGCCTGTGTTGCCACCTGGATTCTGCGCGGGACGTCCTTCTGCTACGTCC
CTTCGGCCCTCAATCCAGCGGACCTTCCTTCCCGCGGCCTGCTGCCGGCTCTGCGGCCTCTTCCGCGTCT
TCGCCTTCGCCCTCAGACGAGTCGGATCTCCCTTTGGGCCGCCTCCCCGCCTGGAATTCTACCGGGTAGG
GGAGGCGCTTTTCCCAAGGCAGTCTGGAGCATGCGCTTTAGCAGCCCCGCTGGGCACTTGGCGCTACACA
AGTGGCCTCTGGCCTCGCACACATTCCACATCCACCGGTAGGCGCCAACCGGCTCCGTTCTTTGGTGGCC
CCTTCGCGCCACCTTCTACTCCTCCCCTAGTCAGGAAGTTCCCCCCCGCCCCGCAGCTCGCGTCGTGCAG
GACGTGACAAATGGAAGTAGCACGTCTCACTAGTCTCGTGCAGATGGACAGCACCGCTGAGCAATGGAAG
CGGGTAGGCCTTTGGGGCAGCGGCCAATAGCAGCTTTGCTCCTTCGCTTTCTGGGCTCAGAGGCTGGGAA
GGGGTGGGTCCGGGGGCGGGCTCAGGGGCGGGCTCAGGGGCGGGGCGGGCGCCCGAAGGTCCTCCGGAGG
CCCGGCATTCTGCACGCTTCAAAAGCGCACGTCTGCCGCGCTGTTCTCCTCTTCCTCATCTCCGGGCCTT
TCGACCTGCAGCCCAAGCTTACCATGACCGAGTACAAGCCCACGGTGCGCCTCGCCACCCGCGACGACGT
CCCCAGGGCCGTACGCACCCTCGCCGCCGCGTTCGCCGACTACCCCGCCACGCGCCACACCGTCGATCCG
GACCGCCACATCGAGCGGGTCACCGAGCTGCAAGAACTCTTCCTCACGCGCGTCGGGCTCGACATCGGCA
AGGTGTGGGTCGCGGACGACGGCGCCGCGGTGGCGGTCTGGACCACGCCGGAGAGCGTCGAAGCGGGGGC
GGTGTTCGCCGAGATCGGCCCGCGCATGGCCGAGTTGAGCGGTTCCCGGCTGGCCGCGCAGCAACAGATG
GAAGGCCTCCTGGCGCCGCACCGGCCCAAGGAGCCCGCGTGGTTCCTGGCCACCGTCGGCGTCTCGCCCG
ACCACCAGGGCAAGGGTCTGGGCAGCGCCGTCGTGCTCCCCGGAGTGGAGGCGGCCGAGCGCGCCGGGGT
GCCCGCCTTCCTGGAGACCTCCGCGCCCCGCAACCTCCCCTTCTACGAGCGGCTCGGCTTCACCGTCACC
GCCGACGTCGAGGTGCCCGAAGGACCGCGCACCTGGTGCATGACCCGCAAGCCCGGTGCCTGACGCCCGC
CCCACGACCCGCAGCGCCCGACCGAAAGGAGCGCACGACCCCATGCATCTCGAGGGCCCGGTACCTTTAA
GACCAATGACTTACAAGGCAGCTGTAGATCTTAGCCACTTTTTAAAAGAAAAGGGGGGACTGGAAGGGCT
AGCTCACTCCCAACGAAGACAAGATCTGCTTTTTGCTTGTACTGGGTCTCTCTGGTTAGACCAGATCTGA
GCCTGGGAGCTCTCTGGCTAACTAGGGAACCCACTGCTTAAGCCTCAATAAAGCTTGCCTTGAGTGCTTC
AAGTAGTGTGTGCCCGTCTGTTGTGTGACTCTGGTAACTAGAGATCCCTCAGACCCTTTTAGTCAGTGTG
GAAAATCTCTAGCAGTAGTAGTTCATGTCATCTTATTATTCAGTATTTATAACTTGCAAAGAAATGAATA
TCAGAGAGTGAGAGGAACTTGTTTATTGCAGCTTATAATGGTTACAAATAAAGCAATAGCATCACAAATT
TCACAAATAAAGCATTTTTTTCACTGCATTCTAGTTGTGGTTTGTCCAAACTCATCAATGTATCTTATCA
TGTCTGGCTCTAGCTATCCCGCCCCTAACTCCGCCCATCCCGCCCCTAACTCCGCCCAGTTCCGCCCATT
CTCCGCCCCATGGCTGACTAATTTTTTTTATTTATGCAGAGGCCGAGGCCGCCTCGGCCTCTGAGCTATT
CCAGAAGTAGTGAGGAGGCTTTTTTGGAGGCCTAGGGACGTACCCAATTCGCCCTATAGTGAGTCGTATT
ACGCGCGCTCACTGGCCGTCGTTTTACAACGTCGTGACTGGGAAAACCCTGGCGTTACCCAACTTAATCG
CCTTGCAGCACATCCCCCTTTCGCCAGCTGGCGTAATAGCGAAGAGGCCCGCACCGATCGCCCTTCCCAA
CAGTTGCGCAGCCTGAATGGCGAATGGG
[124 nt withheld, positions 9409-9532]
C
[91 nt withheld, positions 9534-9624]
A
[49 nt withheld, positions 9626-9674]
CCTTTGACGTTGGAGTCCACGTTCTTT
[37 nt withheld, positions 9702-9738]
ACCCTATCTCGGTCTATTCTTTTGATTTATAAGGGATTTTGCCGATTTCGGCCTATTGGTTAAAAAATGA
GCTGATTTAACAAAAATTTAACGCGAATTTTAACAAAATATTAACGCTTACAATTTAGGTGGCACTTTTC
GGGGAAATGTGCGCGGAACCCCTATTTGTTTATTTTTCTAAATACATTCAAATATGTATCCGCTCATGAG
ACAATAACCCTGATAAATGCTTCAATAATATTGAAAAAGGAAGAGTATGAGTATTCAACATTTCCGTGTC
GCCCTTATTCCCTTTTTTGCGGCATTTTGCCTTCCTGTTTTTGCTCACCCAGAAACGCTGGTGAAAGTAA
AAGATGCTGAAGATCAGTTGGGTGCACGAGTGGGTTACATCGAACTGGATCTCAACAGCGGTAAGATCCT
TGAGAGTTTTCGCCCCGAAGAACGTTTTCCAATGATGAGCACTTTTAAAGTTCTGCTATGTGGCGCGGTA
TTATCCCGTATTGACGCCGGGCAAGAGCAACTCGGTCGCCGCATACACTATTCTCAGAATGACTTGGTTG
AGTACTCACCAGTCACAGAAAAGCATCTTACGGATGGCATGACAGTAAGAGAATTATGCAGTGCTGCCAT
AACCATGAGTGATAACACTGCGGCCAACTTACTTCTGACAACGATCGGAGGACCGAAGGAGCTAACCGCT
TTTTTGCACAACATGGGGGATCATGTAACTCGCCTTGATCGTTGGGAACCGGAGCTGAATGAAGCCATAC
CAAACGACGAGCGTGACACCACGATGCCTGTAGCAATGGCAACAACGTTGCGCAAACTATTAACTGGCGA
ACTACTTACTCTAGCTTCCCGGCAACAATTAATAGACTGGATGGAGGCGGATAAAGTTGCAGGACCACTT
CTGCGCTCGGCCCTTCCGGCTGGCTGGTTTATTGCTGATAAATCTGGAGCCGGTGAGCGTGGGTCTCGCG
GTATCATTGCAGCACTGGGGCCAGATGGTAAGCCCTCCCGTATCGTAGTTATCTACACGACGGGGAGTCA
GGCAACTATGGATGAACGAAATAGACAGATCGCTGAGATAGGTGCCTCACTGATTAAGCATTGGTAACTG
TCAGACCAAGTTTACTCATATATACTTTAGATTGATTTAAAACTTCATTTTTAATTTAAAAGGATCTAGG
TGAAGATCCTTTTTGATAATCTCATGACCAAAATCCCTTAACGTGAGTTTTCGTTCCACTGAGCGTCAGA
CCCCGTAGAAAAGATCAAAGGATCTTCTTGAGATCCTTTTTTTCTGCGCGTAATCTGCTGCTTGCAAACA
AAAAAACCACCGCTACCAGCGGTGGTTTGTTTGCCGGATCAAGAGCTACCAACTCTTTTTCCGAAGGTAA
CTGGCTTCAGCAGAGCGCAGATACCAAATACTGTTCTTCTAGTGTAGCCGTAGTTAGGCCACCACTTCAA
GAACTCTGTAGCACCGCCTACATACCTCGCTCTGCTAATCCTGTTACCAGTGGCTGCTGCCAGTGGCGAT
AAGTCGTGTCTTACCGGGTTGGACTCAAGACGATAGTTACCGGATAAGGCGCAGCGGTCGGGCTGAACGG
GGGGTTCGTGCACACAGCCCAGCTTGGAGCGAACGACCTACACCGAACTGAGATACCTACAGCGTGAGCT
ATGAGAAAGCGCCACGCTTCCCGAAGGGAGAAAGGCGGACAGGTATCCGGTAAGCGGCAGGGTCGGAACA
GGAGAGCGCACGAGGGAGCTTCCAGGGGGAAACGCCTGGTATCTTTATAGTCCTGTCGGGTTTCGCCACC
TCTGACTTGAGCGTCGATTTTTGTGATGCTCGTCAGGGGGGCGGAGCCTATGGAAAAACGCCAGCAACGC
GGCCTTTTTACGGTTCCTGGCCTTTTGCTGGCCTTTTGCTCACATGTTCTTTCCTGCGTTATCCCCTGAT
TCTGTGGATAACCGTATTACCGCCTTTGAGTGAGCTGATACCGCTCGCCGCAGCCGAACGACCGAGCGCA
GCGAGTCAGTGAGCGAGGAAGCGGAAGAGCGCCCAATACGCAAACCGCCTCTCCCCGCGCGTTGGCCGAT
TCATTAATGCAGCTGGCACGACAGGTTTCCCGACTGGAAAGCGGGCAGTGAGCGCAACGCAATTAATGTG
AGTTAGCTCACTCATTAGGCACCCCAGGCTTTACACTTTATGCTTCCGGCTCGTATGTTGTGTGGAATTG
TGAGCGGATAACAATTTCACACAGGAAACAGCTATGACCATGATTACGCCAAGCGCGCAATTAACCCTCA
CTAAAGGGAACAAAAGCTGGAGCTGCAAGCTTAATGTAGTCTTATGCAATACTCTTGTAGTCTTGCAACA
TGGTAACGATGAGTTAGCAACATGCCTTACAAGGAGAGAAAAAGCACCGTGCATGCCGATTGGTGGAAGT
AAGGTGGTACGATCGTGCCTTATTAGGAAGGCAACAGACGGGTCTGACATGGATTGGACGAACCACTGAA
TTGCCGCATTGCAGAGATATTGTATTTAAGTGCCTAGCTCGATACATAAACGGGTCTCTCTGGTTAGACC
AGATCTGAGCCTGGGAGCTCTCTGGCTAACTAGGGAACCCACTGCTTAAGCCTCAATAAAGCTTGCCTTG
AGTGCTTCAAGTAGTGTGTGCCCGTCTGTTGTGTGACTCTGGTAACTAGAGATCCCTCAGACCCTTTTAG
TCAGTGTGGAAAATCTCTAGCAGTGGCGCCCGAACAGGGACTTGAAAGCGAAAGGGAAACCAGAGGAGCT
CTCTCGACGCAGGACTCGGCTTGCTGAAGCGCGCACGGCAAGAGGCGAGGGGCGGCGACTGGTGAGTACG
CCAAAAATTTTGACTAGCGGAGGCTAGAAGGAGAGAGATGGGTGCGAGAGCGTCAGTATTAAGCGGGGGA
GAATTAGATCGCGATGGGAAAAAATTCGGTTAAGGCCAGGGGGAAAGAAAAAATATAAATTAAAACATAT
AGTATGGGCAAGCAGGGAGCTAGAACGATTCGCAGTTAATCCTGGCCTGTTAGAAACATCAGAAGGCTGT
AGACAAATACTGGGACAGCTACAACCATCCCTTCAGACAGGATCAGAAGAACTTAGATCATTATATAATA
CAGTAGCAACCCTCTATTGTGTGCATCAAAGGATAGAGATAAAAGACACCAAGGAAGCTTTAGACAAGAT
AGAGGAAGAGCAAAACAAAAGTAAGACCACCGCACAGCAAGCGGCCGCTGATCTTCAGACCTGGAGGAGG
AGATATGAGGGACAATTGGAGAAGTGAATTATATAAATATAAAGTAGTAAAAATTGAACCATTAGGAGTA
GCACCCACCAAGGCAAAGAGAAGAGTGGTGCAGAGAGAAAAAAGAGCAGTGGGAATAGGAGCTTTGTTCC
TTGGGTTCTTGGGAGCAGCAGGAAGCACTATGGGCGCAGCGTCAATGACGCTGACGGTACAGGCCAGACA
ATTATTGTCTGGTATAGTGCAGCAGCAGAACAATTTGCTGAGGGCTATTGAGGCGCAACAGCATCTGTTG
CAACTCACAGTCTGGGGCATCAAGCAGCTCCAGGCAAGAATCCTGGCTGTGGAAAGATACCTAAAGGATC
AACAGCTCCTGGGGATTTGGGGTTGCTCTGGAAAACTCATTTGCACCACTGCTGTGCCTTGGAATGCTAG
TTGGAGTAATAAATCTCTGGAACAGATTTGGAATCACACGACCTGGATGGAGTGGGACAGAGAAATTAAC
AATTACACAAGCTTAATACACTCCTTAATTGAAGAATCGCAAAACCAGCAAGAAAAGAATGAACAAGAAT
TATTGGAATTAGATAAATGGGCAAGTTTGTGGAATTGGTTTAACATAACAAATTGGCTGTGGTATATAAA
ATTATTCATAATGATAGTAGGAGGCTTGGTAGGTTTAAGAATAGTTTTTGCTGTACTTTCTATAGTGAAT
AGAGTTAGGCAGGGATATTCACCATTATCGTTTCAGACCCACCTCCCAACCCCGAGGGGACCCGACAGGC
CCGAAGGAATAGAAGAAGAAGGTGGAGAGAGAGACAGAGACAGATCCATTCGATTAGTGAACGGATC
